>Addgene plasmid #111589 | pAAV-EWB-DIO-cyan pre-eGRASP(p32) | depositor full sequence | sequence record 209575 | pAAV-EWB-DIO-cyan pre-eGRASP(p32) sequence 6643 bps
CCTGCAGGCAGCTGCGCGCTCGCTCGCTCACTGAGGCCGCCCGGGCAAAGCCCGGGCGTCGGGCGACCTT
TGGTCGCCCGGCCTCAGTGAGCGAGCGAGCGCGCAGAGAGGGAGTGGCCAACTCCATCACTAGGGGTTCC
TGCGGCCGCACGCGTAAGCTTTGCAAAGATGGATAAAGTTTTAAACAGAGAGGAATCTTTGCAGCTAATG
GACCTTCTAGGTCTTGAAAGGAGTGGGAATTGGCTCCGGTGCCCGTCAGTGGGCAGAGCGCACATCGCCC
ACAGTCCCCGAGAAGTTGGGGGGAGGGGTCGGCAATTGAACCGGTGCCTAGAGAAGGTGGCGCGGGGTAA
ACTGGGAAAGTGATGTCGTGTACTGGCTCCGCCTTTTTCCCGAGGGTGGGGGAGAACCGTATATAAGTGC
AGTAGTCGCCGTGAACGTTCTTTTTCGCAACGGGTTTGCCGCCAGAACACAGGTAAGTGCCGTGTGTGGT
TCCCGCGGGCCTGGCCTCTTTACGGGTTATGGCCCTTGCGTGCCTTGAATTACTTCCACTGGCTGCAGTA
CGTGATTCTTGATCCCGAGCTTCGGGTTGGAAGTGGGTGGGAGAGTTCGAGGCCTTGCGCTTAAGGAGCC
CCTTCGCCTCGTGCTTGAGTTGAGGCCTGGCCTGGGCGCTGGGGCCGCCGCGTGCGAATCTGGTGGCACC
TTCGCGCCTGTCTCGCTGCTTTCGATAAGTCTCTAGCCATTTAAAATTTTTGATGACCTGCTGCGACGCT
TTTTTTCTGGCAAGATAGTCTTGTAAATGCGGGCCAAGATCTGCACACTGGTATTTCGGTTTTTGGGGCC
GCGGGCGGCGACGGGGCCCGTGCGTCCCAGCGCACATGTTCGGCGAGGCGGGGCCTGCGAGCGCGGCCAC
CGAGAATCGGACGGGGGTAGTCTCAAGCTGGCCGGCCTGCTCTGGTGCCTGGCCTCGCGCCGCCGTGTAT
CGCCCCGCCCTGGGCGGCAAGGCTGGCCCGGTCGGCACCAGTTGCGTGAGCGGAAAGATGGCCGCTTCCC
GGCCCTGCTGCAGGGAGCTCAAAATGGAGGACGCGGCGCTCGGGAGAGCGGGCGGGTGAGTCACCCACAC
AAAGGAAAAGGGCCTTTCCGTCCTCAGCCGTCGCTTCATGTGACTCCACGGAGTACCGGGCGCCGTCCAG
GCACCTCGATTAGTTCTCGAGCTTTTGGAGTACGTCGTCTTTAGGTTGGGGGGAGGGGTTTTATGCGATG
GAGTTTCCCCACACTGAGTGGGTGGAGACTGAAGTTAGGCCAGCTTGGCACTTGATGTAATTCTCCTTGG
AATTTGCCCTTTTTGAGTTTGGATCTTGGTTCATTCTCAAGCCTCAGACAGTGGTTCAAAGTTTTTTTCT
TCCATTTCAGGTGTCGTGAGGTACCGGATCCTCTAGAGTCGACTCCGGAATAACTTCGTATAGGATACTT
TATACGAAGTTATGCAGAATGGTAGCTGGATTGTAGCTGCTATTAGCAATATGAAACCTCTTAATAACTT
CGTATAGCATACATTATACGAAGTTATGGCGCGCCTTAGACATAATACTCCTTATCCTTGTTCTTCTTGT
TTTTGTTGGCGCTTTTCGCACTGCTGGGCTGCTTCTCCTTGACCACAGCCCCATTGGACTGTGCTGAGTT
ACTGATGTAGTTTCGACTCTCATCCACGTGATATGAGCCTTCATCCCGGTTTCTGTACTTGTACATGGCA
TAGAGGAGGATGAGGATGCACAGAGCTGCTGCTGCGACAATCCCCACCACCATGCCAGTGGTACTGCTAG
ACTCCCGGATCACCTCTGCCGAGCCTGGGTATGGTTCGCGGCCGCCCACTCGGGTGGGGTTGGCTAACCC
ACCTGAGCTCGGCTCACAGGGGTCAATGTCCTCATCGTCGCTGGGACACTCTGCCGAGGCCACAAGGATA
TCATCCGTGGTCTGGCTGATAGGCTCCTTTGTGGGGGGCTTTCCTCGTCGAGCTGTGCTGGTAGCCAGGG
TTGTGGTGGTCTCCATGATTGAGGTGGACATCTCGGACTGCATGGCAGTGGCTGTCGACTCAGTTGTCAT
AGAGGAAGGCACTTCGGTACCGCTTCCGCCTCCGGAACCTCCTCCAGGTGGAGGTGGTGGAGAGTAGCTA
GGAGATCTAGATCCGCCACTGCCTCCAGATCCACCGGTCTTCTCGTTGGGGTCTTTGCTCAGCACGCTCT
GGGTGCTCAGGTAGTGGTTGTCGGGCAGCAGCACGGGGCCGTCGCCGATGGGGGTGTTCTGCTGGTAGTG
GTCGGCGAGCTGCACGCTGCCGTCCTCCACGTTGTGGCGCACGGTGAAGTTGGCCTTGATGCCGTTCTTC
TGCTTGTCGGCGGTGATATAGACGTTGCCGCTGTTGAAGTTGTACTCCAGCTTGTGCCCCAGGATGTTGC
CGTCCTCCTTGAAGTCGGTGCCCTTCAGCTCGATGCGGTTCACCAGGGTGTCGCCCTCGAACTTCACCAC
GGCGCGGGTCTTGTACTTGCCGTCGTCCTTGAAGGAGATGGTGCGCTCCTGGACGTAGCCTTCGGGCATG
GCGGACTTGAAGAAGTCGTGCCGCTTCATGTGGTCGGGGTAGCGGGCGAAGCACTGCACGCCCCAGCTCA
GGGTGGTCACGAGGGTGGGCCAGGGCACGGGCAGCTTGCCGGTGGTGCAGATGAACTTCAGGGTCAGCTT
GCCGATGGTGGCATCGCCCTCGCCCTCGCCCCTCACGCTGAACTTGTGGCCGTTTACGTCGCCGTCCAGC
TCGACCAGGATGGGCACCACCCCGGTGAACAGCTCCTCGCCCTTGCTGCCTCCGACCGGTGCGTCGCCGG
TGCTGCCGGGCACCCAGAGCAGCAGCACCCATAGCAGGAGGGTGTCGGTCTCCATGGTGGCTAGAATAAC
TTCGTATAAAGTATCCTATACGAAGTTATTTGCCTTAACCCAGAAATTATCACTGTTATTCTTTAGAATG
GTGCAAAGAATAACTTCGTATAATGTATGCTATACGAAGTTATGAATTCCTGCAGCCCCGATAATCAACC
TCTGGATTACAAAATTTGTGAAAGATTGACTGGTATTCTTAACTATGTTGCTCCTTTTACGCTATGTGGA
TACGCTGCTTTAATGCCTTTGTATCATGCTATTGCTTCCCGTATGGCTTTCATTTTCTCCTCCTTGTATA
AATCCTGGTTGCTGTCTCTTTATGAGGAGTTGTGGCCCGTTGTCAGGCAACGTGGCGTGGTGTGCACTGT
GTTTGCTGACGCAACCCCCACTGGTTGGGGCATTGCCACCACCTGTCAGCTCCTTTCCGGGACTTTCGCT
TTCCCCCTCCCTATTGCCACGGCGGAACTCATCGCCGCCTGCCTTGCCCGCTGCTGGACAGGGGCTCGGC
TGTTGGGCACTGACAATTCCGTGGTGTTGTCGGGGAAATCATCGTCCTTTCCTTGGCTGCTCGCCTGTGT
TGCCACCTGGATTCTGCGCGGGACGTCCTTCTGCTACGTCCCTTCGGCCCTCAATCCAGCGGACCTTCCT
TCCCGCGGCCTGCTGCCGGCTCTGCGGCCTCTTCCGCGTCTTCGCCTTCGCCCTCAGACGAGTCGGATCT
CCCTTTGGGCCGCCTCCCCGCATCGGGGGGATCCTGTGCCTTCTAGTTGCCAGCCATCTGTTGTTTGCCC
CTCCCCCGTGCCTTCCTTGACCCTGGAAGGTGCCACTCCCACTGTCCTTTCCTAATAAAATGAGGAAATT
GCATCGCATTGTCTGAGTAGGTGTCATTCTATTCTGGGGGGTGGGGTGGGGCAGGACAGCAAGGGGGAGG
ATTGGGAAGACAATAGCAGGCATGCTGGGGATGCGGTGGGCTCTATGGCGGCCGCAGGAACCCCTAGTGA
TGGAGTTGGCCACTCCCTCTCTGCGCGCTCGCTCGCTCACTGAGGCCGGGCGACCAAAGGTCGCCCGACG
CCCGGGCTTTGCCCGGGCGGCCTCAGTGAGCGAGCGAGCGCGCAGCTGCCTGCAGGGGCGCCTGATGCGG
TATTTTCTCCTTACGCATCTGTGCGGTATTTCACACCGCATA
[142 nt withheld, positions 4103-4244]
C
[141 nt withheld, positions 4246-4386]
CCTTTGACGTTGGAGTCCACGTTCTTT
[37 nt withheld, positions 4414-4450]
ACCCTATCTCGGGCTATTCTTTTGATTTATAAGGGATTTTGCCGATTTCGGCCTATTGGTTAAAAAATGA
GCTGATTTAACAAAAATTTAACGCGAATTTTAACAAAATATTAACGTTTACAATTTTATGGTGCACTCTC
AGTACAATCTGCTCTGATGCCGCATAGTTAAGCCAGCCCCGACACCCGCCAACACCCGCTGACGCGCCCT
GACGGGCTTGTCTGCTCCCGGCATCCGCTTACAGACAAGCTGTGACCGTCTCCGGGAGCTGCATGTGTCA
GAGGTTTTCACCGTCATCACCGAAACGCGCGAGACGAAAGGGCCTCGTGATACGCCTATTTTTATAGGTT
AATGTCATGATAATAATGGTTTCTTAGACGTCAGGTGGCACTTTTCGGGGAAATGTGCGCGGAACCCCTA
TTTGTTTATTTTTCTAAATACATTCAAATATGTATCCGCTCATGAGACAATAACCCTGATAAATGCTTCA
ATAATATTGAAAAAGGAAGAGTATGAGTATTCAACATTTCCGTGTCGCCCTTATTCCCTTTTTTGCGGCA
TTTTGCCTTCCTGTTTTTGCTCACCCAGAAACGCTGGTGAAAGTAAAAGATGCTGAAGATCAGTTGGGTG
CACGAGTGGGTTACATCGAACTGGATCTCAACAGCGGTAAGATCCTTGAGAGTTTTCGCCCCGAAGAACG
TTTTCCAATGATGAGCACTTTTAAAGTTCTGCTATGTGGCGCGGTATTATCCCGTATTGACGCCGGGCAA
GAGCAACTCGGTCGCCGCATACACTATTCTCAGAATGACTTGGTTGAGTACTCACCAGTCACAGAAAAGC
ATCTTACGGATGGCATGACAGTAAGAGAATTATGCAGTGCTGCCATAACCATGAGTGATAACACTGCGGC
CAACTTACTTCTGACAACGATCGGAGGACCGAAGGAGCTAACCGCTTTTTTGCACAACATGGGGGATCAT
GTAACTCGCCTTGATCGTTGGGAACCGGAGCTGAATGAAGCCATACCAAACGACGAGCGTGACACCACGA
TGCCTGTAGCAATGGCAACAACGTTGCGCAAACTATTAACTGGCGAACTACTTACTCTAGCTTCCCGGCA
ACAATTAATAGACTGGATGGAGGCGGATAAAGTTGCAGGACCACTTCTGCGCTCGGCCCTTCCGGCTGGC
TGGTTTATTGCTGATAAATCTGGAGCCGGTGAGCGTGGGTCTCGCGGTATCATTGCAGCACTGGGGCCAG
ATGGTAAGCCCTCCCGTATCGTAGTTATCTACACGACGGGGAGTCAGGCAACTATGGATGAACGAAATAG
ACAGATCGCTGAGATAGGTGCCTCACTGATTAAGCATTGGTAACTGTCAGACCAAGTTTACTCATATATA
CTTTAGATTGATTTAAAACTTCATTTTTAATTTAAAAGGATCTAGGTGAAGATCCTTTTTGATAATCTCA
TGACCAAAATCCCTTAACGTGAGTTTTCGTTCCACTGAGCGTCAGACCCCGTAGAAAAGATCAAAGGATC
TTCTTGAGATCCTTTTTTTCTGCGCGTAATCTGCTGCTTGCAAACAAAAAAACCACCGCTACCAGCGGTG
GTTTGTTTGCCGGATCAAGAGCTACCAACTCTTTTTCCGAAGGTAACTGGCTTCAGCAGAGCGCAGATAC
CAAATACTGTCCTTCTAGTGTAGCCGTAGTTAGGCCACCACTTCAAGAACTCTGTAGCACCGCCTACATA
CCTCGCTCTGCTAATCCTGTTACCAGTGGCTGCTGCCAGTGGCGATAAGTCGTGTCTTACCGGGTTGGAC
TCAAGACGATAGTTACCGGATAAGGCGCAGCGGTCGGGCTGAACGGGGGGTTCGTGCACACAGCCCAGCT
TGGAGCGAACGACCTACACCGAACTGAGATACCTACAGCGTGAGCTATGAGAAAGCGCCACGCTTCCCGA
AGGGAGAAAGGCGGACAGGTATCCGGTAAGCGGCAGGGTCGGAACAGGAGAGCGCACGAGGGAGCTTCCA
GGGGGAAACGCCTGGTATCTTTATAGTCCTGTCGGGTTTCGCCACCTCTGACTTGAGCGTCGATTTTTGT
GATGCTCGTCAGGGGGGCGGAGCCTATGGAAAAACGCCAGCAACGCGGCCTTTTTACGGTTCCTGGCCTT
TTGCTGGCCTTTTGCTCACATGT
Features (pLannotate 1.2.2; 25 found; start..end, strand, type, name):
      1..141     -  repeat_region  AAV2 ITR: inverted terminal repeat of adeno-associated virus serotype 2 inverted
    169..235     +  CDS            small t antigen (fragment): SV40 (simian virus 40) small t antigen
    261..472     +  promoter       EF-1α core promoter: core promoter for human elongation factor EF-1α
    473..581     +  intron         EF-1α intron A (fragment): intron upstream of the start codon of human EF-1α
   1207..1410    +  intron         EF-1α intron A: truncated intron upstream of the start codon of human EF-1α
   1426..1443    +  misc_feature   MCS (fragment): pUC18/19 multiple cloning site
   1450..1483    +  protein_bind   lox2272: Cre-mediated recombination occurs in the 8-bp core sequence (GGATACTT). lox2272 sites are compatible with each other, but incompatible with loxP or loxN sites (Lee and Saito, 1988). Cre recombinase
   1484..1533    -  intron         β-globin intron (fragment): internally truncated intron from human β-globin
   1534..1567    +  protein_bind   loxP: Cre-mediated recombination occurs in the 8-bp core sequence (GCATACAT). Cre recombinase
   1579..2115    -  CDS            Nrxn1 (fragment): NRX1B_MOUSE - Experimental evidence at protein level: Swiss-Prot protein existence level 1. Neuronal cell surface protein that may be involved in cell recognition and cell adhesion by forming intracellular junctions through binding to neuroligins. May play a role in formation or maintenance of synaptic junctions. May mediate intracellular signaling. May play a role in angiogenesis (By similarity). From Mus musculus (Mouse).
   2209..2847    -  CDS            Trp-less GFP (fragment): Trp-less GFP is a fluorescent protein published in 2012, derived from Aequorea victoria.
   2863..2925    -  CDS            KV3A6_MOUSE (fragment): Experimental evidence at protein level: Swiss-Prot protein existence level 1. From Mus musculus (Mouse).
   2936..2969    -  protein_bind   lox2272: Cre-mediated recombination occurs in the 8-bp core sequence (GGATACTT). lox2272 sites are compatible with each other, but incompatible with loxP or loxN sites (Lee and Saito, 1988). Cre recombinase
   2970..3019    -  intron         β-globin intron (fragment): internally truncated intron from human β-globin
   3020..3053    -  protein_bind   loxP: Cre-mediated recombination occurs in the 8-bp core sequence (GCATACAT). Cre recombinase
   3073..3661    +  misc_feature   WPRE: woodchuck hepatitis virus posttranscriptional regulatory element
   3674..3898    +  polyA_signal   bGH poly(A) signal: bovine growth hormone polyadenylation signal
   3906..4046    +  repeat_region  AAV2 ITR: inverted terminal repeat of adeno-associated virus serotype 2 inverted
   4051..4102    -  misc_feature   bom (fragment): basis of mobility region from pBR322
   4121..4501    +  rep_origin     M13 ori (sequence partly withheld): M13 bacteriophage origin of replication; arrow indicates direction of (+) strand synthesis
   4577..4626    -  misc_feature   bom (fragment): basis of mobility region from pBR322
   4728..4763    -  CDS            rop (fragment): Rop protein, which maintains plasmids at low copy number; rop
   4858..4962    +  promoter       AmpR promoter: bla
   4963..5823    +  CDS            AmpR: β-lactamase; bla; confers resistance to ampicillin, carbenicillin, and related antibiotics
   5994..6582    +  rep_origin     ori: high-copy-number ColE1/pMB1/pBR322/pUC origin of replication
