>Addgene plasmid #111589 | pAAV-EWB-DIO-cyan pre-eGRASP(p32) | addgene full sequence | sequence record 212596 | Addgene NGS Result
CCTGCAGGCAGCTGCGCGCTCGCTCGCTCACTGAGGCCGCCCGGGCGTCGGGCGACCTTTGGTCGCCCGG
CCTCAGTGAGCGAGCGAGCGCGCAGAGAGGGAGTGGCCAACTCCATCACTAGGGGTTCCTGCGGCCGCAC
GCGTAAGCTTTGCAAAGATGGATAAAGTTTTAAACAGAGAGGAATCTTTGCAGCTAATGGACCTTCTAGG
TCTTGAAAGGAGTGGGAATTGGCTCCGGTGCCCGTCAGTGGGCAGAGCGCACATCGCCCACAGTCCCCGA
GAAGTTGGGGGGAGGGGTCGGCAATTGAACCGGTGCCTAGAGAAGGTGGCGCGGGGTAAACTGGGAAAGT
GATGTCGTGTACTGGCTCCGCCTTTTTCCCGAGGGTGGGGGAGAACCGTATATAAGTGCAGTAGTCGCCG
TGAACGTTCTTTTTCGCAACGGGTTTGCCGCCAGAACACAGGTAAGTGCCGTGTGTGGTTCCCGCGGGCC
TGGCCTCTTTACGGGTTATGGCCCTTGCGTGCCTTGAATTACTTCCACCTGGCTGCAGTACGTGATTCTT
GATCCCGAGCTTCGGGTTGGAAGTGGGTGGGAGAGTTCGAGGCCTTGCGCTTAAGGAGCCCCTTCGCCTC
GTGCTTGAGTTGAGGCCTGGCCTGGGCGCTGGGGCCGCCGCGTGCGAATCTGGTGGCACCTTCGCGCCTG
TCTCGCTGCTTTCGATAAGTCTCTAGCCATTTAAAATTTTTGATGACCTGCTGCGACGCTTTTTTTCTGG
CAAGATAGTCTTGTAAATGCGGGCCAAGATCTGCACACTGGTATTTCGGTTTTTGGGGCCGCGGGCGGCG
ACGGGGCCCGTGCGTCCCAGCGCACATGTTCGGCGAGGCGGGGCCTGCGAGCGCGGCCACCGAGAATCGG
ACGGGGGTAGTCTCAAGCTGGCCGGCCTGCTCTGGTGCCTGGCCTCGCGCCGCCGTGTATCGCCCCGCCC
TGGGCGGCAAGGCTGGCCCGGTCGGCACCAGTTGCGTGAGCGGAAAGATGGCCGCTTCCCGGCCCTGCTG
CAGGGAGCTCAAAATGGAGGACGCGGCGCTCGGGAGAGCGGGCGGGTGAGTCACCCACACAAAGGAAAAG
GGCCTTTCCGTCCTCAGCCGTCGCTTCATGTGACTCCACGGAGTACCGGGCGCCGTCCAGGCACCTCGAT
TAGTTCTCGAGCTTTTGGAGTACGTCGTCTTTAGGTTGGGGGGAGGGGTTTTATGCGATGGAGTTTCCCC
ACACTGAGTGGGTGGAGACTGAAGTTAGGCCAGCTTGGCACTTGATGTAATTCTCCTTGGAATTTGCCCT
TTTTGAGTTTGGATCTTGGTTCATTCTCAAGCCTCAGACAGTGGTTCAAAGTTTTTTTCTTCCATTTCAG
GTGTCGTGAGGTACCGGATCCTCTAGAGTCGACTCCGGAATAACTTCGTATAGGATACTTTATACGAAGT
TATGCAGAATGGTAGCTGGATTGTAGCTGCTATTAGCAATATGAAACCTCTTAATAACTTCGTATAGCAT
ACATTATACGAAGTTATGGCGCGCCTTAGACATAATACTCCTTATCCTTGTTCTTCTTGTTTTTGTTGGC
GCTTTTCGCACTGCTGGGCTGCTTCTCCTTGACCACAGCCCCATTGGACTGTGCTGAGTTACTGATGTAG
TTTCGACTCTCATCCACGTGATATGAGCCTTCATCCCGGTTTCTGTACTTGTACATGGCATAGAGGAGGA
TGAGGATGCACAGAGCTGCTGCTGCGACAATCCCCACCACCATGCCAGTGGTACTGCTAGACTCCCGGAT
CACCTCTGCCGAGCCTGGGTATGGTTCGCGGCCGCCCACTCGGGTGGGGTTGGCTAACCCACCTGAGCTC
GGCTCACAGGGGTCAATGTCCTCATCGTCGCTGGGACACTCTGCCGAGGCCACAAGGATATCATCCGTGG
TCTGGCTGATAGGCTCCTTTGTGGGGGGCTTTCCTCGTCGAGCTGTGCTGGTAGCCAGGGTTGTGGTGGT
CTCCATGATTGAGGTGGACATCTCGGACTGCATGGCAGTGGCTGTCGACTCAGTTGTCATAGAGGAAGGC
ACTTCGGTACCGCTTCCGCCTCCGGAACCTCCTCCAGGTGGAGGTGGTGGAGAGTAGCTAGGAGATCTAG
ATCCGCCACTGCCTCCAGATCCACCGGTCTTCTCGTTGGGGTCTTTGCTCAGCACGCTCTGGGTGCTCAG
GTAGTGGTTGTCGGGCAGCAGCACGGGGCCGTCGCCGATGGGGGTGTTCTGCTGGTAGTGGTCGGCGAGC
TGCACGCTGCCGTCCTCCACGTTGTGGCGCACGGTGAAGTTGGCCTTGATGCCGTTCTTCTGCTTGTCGG
CGGTGATATAGACGTTGCCGCTGTTGAAGTTGTACTCCAGCTTGTGCCCCAGGATGTTGCCGTCCTCCTT
GAAGTCGGTGCCCTTCAGCTCGATGCGGTTCACCAGGGTGTCGCCCTCGAACTTCACCACGGCGCGGGTC
TTGTACTTGCCGTCGTCCTTGAAGGAGATGGTGCGCTCCTGGACGTAGCCTTCGGGCATGGCGGACTTGA
AGAAGTCGTGCCGCTTCATGTGGTCGGGGTAGCGGGCGAAGCACTGCACGCCCCAGCTCAGGGTGGTCAC
GAGGGTGGGCCAGGGCACGGGCAGCTTGCCGGTGGTGCAGATGAACTTCAGGGTCAGCTTGCCGATGGTG
GCATCGCCCTCGCCCTCGCCCCTCACGCTGAACTTGTGGCCGTTTACGTCGCCGTCCAGCTCGACCAGGA
TGGGCACCACCCCGGTGAACAGCTCCTCGCCCTTGCTGCCTCCGACCGGTGCGTCGCCGGTGCTGCCGGG
CACCCAGAGCAGCAGCACCCATAGCAGGAGGGTGTCGGTCTCCATGGTGGCTAGAATAACTTCGTATAAA
GTATCCTATACGAAGTTATTTGCCTTAACCCAGAAATTATCACTGTTATTCTTTAGAATGGTGCAAAGAA
TAACTTCGTATAATGTATGCTATACGAAGTTATGAATTCCTGCAGCCCCGATAATCAACCTCTGGATTAC
AAAATTTGTGAAAGATTGACTGGTATTCTTAACTATGTTGCTCCTTTTACGCTATGTGGATACGCTGCTT
TAATGCCTTTGTATCATGCTATTGCTTCCCGTATGGCTTTCATTTTCTCCTCCTTGTATAAATCCTGGTT
GCTGTCTCTTTATGAGGAGTTGTGGCCCGTTGTCAGGCAACGTGGCGTGGTGTGCACTGTGTTTGCTGAC
GCAACCCCCACTGGTTGGGGCATTGCCACCACCTGTCAGCTCCTTTCCGGGACTTTCGCTTTCCCCCTCC
CTATTGCCACGGCGGAACTCATCGCCGCCTGCCTTGCCCGCTGCTGGACAGGGGCTCGGCTGTTGGGCAC
TGACAATTCCGTGGTGTTGTCGGGGAAATCATCGTCCTTTCCTTGGCTGCTCGCCTGTGTTGCCACCTGG
ATTCTGCGCGGGACGTCCTTCTGCTACGTCCCTTCGGCCCTCAATCCAGCGGACCTTCCTTCCCGCGGCC
TGCTGCCGGCTCTGCGGCCTCTTCCGCGTCTTCGCCTTCGCCCTCAGACGAGTCGGATCTCCCTTTGGGC
CGCCTCCCCGCATCGGGGGGATCCTGTGCCTTCTAGTTGCCAGCCATCTGTTGTTTGCCCCTCCCCCGTG
CCTTCCTTGACCCTGGAAGGTGCCACTCCCACTGTCCTTTCCTAATAAAATGAGGAAATTGCATCGCATT
GTCTGAGTAGGTGTCATTCTATTCTGGGGGGTGGGGTGGGGCAGGACAGCAAGGGGGAGGATTGGGAAGA
CAATAGCAGGCATGCTGGGGATGCGGTGGGCTCTATGGCGGCCGCAGGAACCCCTAGTGATGGAGTTGGC
CACTCCCTCTCTGCGCGCTCGCTCGCTCACTGAGGCCGGGCGACCAAAGGTCGCCCGACGCCCGGGCTTT
GCCCGGGCGGCCTCAGTGAGCGAGCGAGCGCGCAGCTGCCTGCAGGGGCGCCTGATGCGGTATTTTCTCC
TTACGCATCTGTGCGGTATTTCACACCGCATA
[95 nt withheld, positions 4093-4187]
T
[46 nt withheld, positions 4189-4234]
C
[141 nt withheld, positions 4236-4376]
CCTTTGACGTTGGAGTCCACGTTCTTT
[37 nt withheld, positions 4404-4440]
ACTCTATCTCGGGCTATTCTTTTGATTTATAAGGGATTTTGCCGATTTCGGTCTATTGGTTAAAAAATGA
GCTGATTTAACAAAAATTTAACGCGAATTTTAACAAAATATTAACGTTTACAATTTTATGGTGCACTCTC
AGTACAATCTGCTCTGATGCCGCATAGTTAAGCCAGCCCCGACACCCGCCAACACCCGCTGACGCGCCCT
GACGGGCTTGTCTGCTCCCGGCATCCGCTTACAGACAAGCTGTGACCGTCTCCGGGAGCTGCATGTGTCA
GAGGTTTTCACCGTCATCACCGAAACGCGCGAGACGAAAGGGCCTCGTGATACGCCTATTTTTATAGGTT
AATGTCATGATAATAATGGTTTCTTAGACGTCAGGTGGCACTTTTCGGGGAAATGTGCGCGGAACCCCTA
TTTGTTTATTTTTCTAAATACATTCAAATATGTATCCGCTCATGAGACAATAACCCTGATAAATGCTTCA
ATAATATTGAAAAAGGAAGAGTATGAGTATTCAACATTTCCGTGTCGCCCTTATTCCCTTTTTTGCGGCA
TTTTGCCTTCCTGTTTTTGCTCACCCAGAAACGCTGGTGAAAGTAAAAGATGCTGAAGATCAGTTGGGTG
CACGAGTGGGTTACATCGAACTGGATCTCAACAGCGGTAAGATCCTTGAGAGTTTTCGCCCCGAAGAACG
TTTTCCAATGATGAGCACTTTTAAAGTTCTGCTATGTGGCGCGGTATTATCCCGTATTGACGCCGGGCAA
GAGCAACTCGGTCGCCGCATACACTATTCTCAGAATGACTTGGTTGAGTACTCACCAGTCACAGAAAAGC
ATCTTACGGATGGCATGACAGTAAGAGAATTATGCAGTGCTGCCATAACCATGAGTGATAACACTGCGGC
CAACTTACTTCTGACAACGATCGGAGGACCGAAGGAGCTAACCGCTTTTTTGCACAACATGGGGGATCAT
GTAACTCGCCTTGATCGTTGGGAACCGGAGCTGAATGAAGCCATACCAAACGACGAGCGTGACACCACGA
TGCCTGTAGCAATGGCAACAACGTTGCGCAAACTATTAACTGGCGAACTACTTACTCTAGCTTCCCGGCA
ACAATTAATAGACTGGATGGAGGCGGATAAAGTTGCAGGACCACTTCTGCGCTCGGCCCTTCCGGCTGGC
TGGTTTATTGCTGATAAATCTGGAGCCGGTGAGCGTGGGTCTCGCGGTATCATTGCAGCACTGGGGCCAG
ATGGTAAGCCCTCCCGTATCGTAGTTATCTACACGACGGGGAGTCAGGCAACTATGGATGAACGAAATAG
ACAGATCGCTGAGATAGGTGCCTCACTGATTAAGCATTGGTAACTGTCAGACCAAGTTTACTCATATATA
CTTTAGATTGATTTAAAACTTCATTTTTAATTTAAAAGGATCTAGGTGAAGATCCTTTTTGATAATCTCA
TGACCAAAATCCCTTAACGTGAGTTTTCGTTCCACTGAGCGTCAGACCCCGTAGAAAAGATCAAAGGATC
TTCTTGAGATCCTTTTTTTCTGCGCGTAATCTGCTGCTTGCAAACAAAAAAACCACCGCTACCAGCGGTG
GTTTGTTTGCCGGATCAAGAGCTACCAACTCTTTTTCCGAAGGTAACTGGCTTCAGCAGAGCGCAGATAC
CAAATACTGTTCTTCTAGTGTAGCCGTAGTTAGGCCACCACTTCAAGAACTCTGTAGCACCGCCTACATA
CCTCGCTCTGCTAATCCTGTTACCAGTGGCTGCTGCCAGTGGCGATAAGTCGTGTCTTACCGGGTTGGAC
TCAAGACGATAGTTACCGGATAAGGCGCAGCGGTCGGGCTGAACGGGGGGTTCGTGCACACAGCCCAGCT
TGGAGCGAACGACCTACACCGAACTGAGATACCTACAGCGTGAGCTATGAGAAAGCGCCACGCTTCCCGA
AGGGAGAAAGGCGGACAGGTATCCGGTAAGCGGCAGGGTCGGAACAGGAGAGCGCACGAGGGAGCTTCCA
GGGGGAAACGCCTGGTATCTTTATAGTCCTGTCGGGTTTCGCCACCTCTGACTTGAGCGTCGATTTTTGT
GATGCTCGTCAGGGGGGCGGAGCCTATGGAAAAACGCCAGCAACGCGGCCTTTTTACGGTTCCTGGCCTT
TTGCTGGCCTTTTGCTCACATGT
Features (pLannotate 1.2.2; 24 found; start..end, strand, type, name):
     12..39      +  repeat_region  AAV2 ITR (fragment): inverted terminal repeat of adeno-associated virus serotype 2 inverted
     68..95      +  repeat_region  AAV2 ITR (fragment): inverted terminal repeat of adeno-associated virus serotype 2 inverted
    158..224     +  CDS            small t antigen (fragment): SV40 (simian virus 40) small t antigen
    231..1409    +  promoter       EF-1α promoter: strong constitutive promoter for human elongation factor EF-1α
   1416..1433    +  misc_feature   MCS (fragment): pUC18/19 multiple cloning site
   1440..1473    +  protein_bind   lox2272: Cre-mediated recombination occurs in the 8-bp core sequence (GGATACTT). lox2272 sites are compatible with each other, but incompatible with loxP or loxN sites (Lee and Saito, 1988). Cre recombinase
   1474..1523    -  intron         β-globin intron (fragment): internally truncated intron from human β-globin
   1524..1557    +  protein_bind   loxP: Cre-mediated recombination occurs in the 8-bp core sequence (GCATACAT). Cre recombinase
   1569..2105    -  CDS            Nrxn1 (fragment): NRX1B_MOUSE - Experimental evidence at protein level: Swiss-Prot protein existence level 1. Neuronal cell surface protein that may be involved in cell recognition and cell adhesion by forming intracellular junctions through binding to neuroligins. May play a role in formation or maintenance of synaptic junctions. May mediate intracellular signaling. May play a role in angiogenesis (By similarity). From Mus musculus (Mouse).
   2199..2837    -  CDS            Trp-less GFP (fragment): Trp-less GFP is a fluorescent protein published in 2012, derived from Aequorea victoria.
   2853..2915    -  CDS            KV3A6_MOUSE (fragment): Experimental evidence at protein level: Swiss-Prot protein existence level 1. From Mus musculus (Mouse).
   2926..2959    -  protein_bind   lox2272: Cre-mediated recombination occurs in the 8-bp core sequence (GGATACTT). lox2272 sites are compatible with each other, but incompatible with loxP or loxN sites (Lee and Saito, 1988). Cre recombinase
   2960..3009    -  intron         β-globin intron (fragment): internally truncated intron from human β-globin
   3010..3043    -  protein_bind   loxP: Cre-mediated recombination occurs in the 8-bp core sequence (GCATACAT). Cre recombinase
   3063..3651    +  misc_feature   WPRE: woodchuck hepatitis virus posttranscriptional regulatory element
   3664..3888    +  polyA_signal   bGH poly(A) signal: bovine growth hormone polyadenylation signal
   3896..4036    +  repeat_region  AAV2 ITR: inverted terminal repeat of adeno-associated virus serotype 2 inverted
   4041..4092    -  misc_feature   bom (fragment): basis of mobility region from pBR322
   4111..4566    +  rep_origin     f1 ori (sequence partly withheld): f1 bacteriophage origin of replication; arrow indicates direction of (+) strand synthesis
   4567..4616    -  misc_feature   bom (fragment): basis of mobility region from pBR322
   4718..4753    -  CDS            rop (fragment): Rop protein, which maintains plasmids at low copy number; rop
   4848..4952    +  promoter       AmpR promoter: bla
   4953..5813    +  CDS            AmpR: β-lactamase; bla; confers resistance to ampicillin, carbenicillin, and related antibiotics
   5984..6572    +  rep_origin     ori: high-copy-number ColE1/pMB1/pBR322/pUC origin of replication
