[The description below was written by a language model from this plasmid's Addgene catalogue record and pLannotate feature annotations shown in this document.]
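Description:
pAAV-EWB-DIO-cyan pre-eGRASP(p32) is an adeno-associated virus transfer plasmid of about 6.6 kb, built on a pAAV backbone. It gives Cre-dependent expression of the cyan presynaptic component of the eGRASP synapse-labelling system. In bacteria it is maintained by a high-copy ColE1/pUC-type origin and selected with ampicillin through the bla gene. An f1/M13 phage origin is also present. AAV2 inverted terminal repeats flank the expression cassette and allow it to be packaged into recombinant AAV particles. The depositor sequence shows both ITRs intact. In the repository's sequencing result, which is 10 nt shorter, the left ITR is annotated only as short fragments. ITRs are difficult to sequence and prone to rearrangement, so either could explain the difference.

The cassette is driven by the human EF-1α promoter with its intron and ends in a WPRE, which boosts transcript stability and expression, followed by a bovine growth hormone polyadenylation signal. Between these elements the roughly 1.35 kb insert sits in antisense orientation, bracketed by opposing pairs of lox2272 and loxP sites (a DIO/FLEx arrangement). Without Cre no functional protein is made. Cre recombination inverts the coding sequence and locks it in the sense orientation, so expression is restricted to Cre-positive cells.

The annotated coding region has three parts: a mouse immunoglobulin kappa-derived segment, most likely a secretion signal; a GFP-derived fragment; and a portion of mouse neurexin-1β, which would anchor the fusion in the presynaptic membrane. The record does not define the "p32" element. The associated work used such constructs to map synaptic connections between defined neuronal populations, including engram cells, by fluorescence reconstitution with a postsynaptic partner.
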