Addgene plasmid #111589: pAAV-EWB-DIO-cyan pre-eGRASP(p32)
Purpose: An AAV vector that expresses double floxed cyan pre-eGRASP(p32) under the Ef1a promoter.
Depositing lab: Bong-Kiun Kaang. Depositing organization: Seoul National University. Publication: Interregional synaptic maps among engram cells underlie memory formation. Choi JH, Sim SE, Kim JI, Choi DI, Oh J, Ye S, Lee J, Kim T, Ko HG, Lim CS, Kaang BK. Science. 2018 Apr 27;360(6387):430-435. doi: 10.1126/science.aas9204. PubMed 29700265.
Backbone
  Vector backbone: pAAV
  Backbone size w/o insert (bp): 5293
  Total vector size (bp): 6643
  Vector type: AAV
Growth in bacteria
  Bacterial resistance: Ampicillin, 100 μg/mL
  Growth temperature: 37°C
  Growth strain: NEB Stable
  Copy number: Unknown
Gene/Insert
  Gene/Insert name: cyan pre-eGRASP(p32)
  Insert size (bp): 1350
  Promoter: Ef1a
  Cloning method: Restriction Enzyme; 5′ cloning site NcoI (not destroyed); 3′ cloning site AscI (not destroyed)
  Sequencing primers: 5′ None; 3′ None
Terms and licenses: Academic/Nonprofit Terms; Industry Terms: Not Available to Industry
How to cite: pAAV-EWB-DIO-cyan pre-eGRASP(p32) was a gift from Bong-Kiun Kaang (Addgene plasmid # 111589 ; http://n2t.net/addgene:111589 ; RRID:Addgene_111589)
